>Addgene plasmid #134255 | lentiCRISPRv2-Snrnp40 | addgene full sequence | sequence record 275378 | Addgene NGS Result
GTCGACGGATCGGGAGATCTCCCGATCCCCTATGGTGCACTCTCAGTACAATCTGCTCTGATGCCGCATA
GTTAAGCCAGTATCTGCTCCCTGCTTGTGTGTTGGAGGTCGCTGAGTAGTGCGCGAGCAAAATTTAAGCT
ACAACAAGGCAAGGCTTGACCGACAATTGCATGAAGAATCTGCTTAGGGTTAGGCGTTTTGCGCTGCTTC
GCGATGTACGGGCCAGATATACGCGTTGACATTGATTATTGACTAGTTATTAATAGTAATCAATTACGGG
GTCATTAGTTCATAGCCCATATATGGAGTTCCGCGTTACATAACTTACGGTAAATGGCCCGCCTGGCTGA
CCGCCCAACGACCCCCGCCCATTGACGTCAATAATGACGTATGTTCCCATAGTAACGCCAATAGGGACTT
TCCATTGACGTCAATGGGTGGAGTATTTACGGTAAACTGCCCACTTGGCAGTACATCAAGTGTATCATAT
GCCAAGTACGCCCCCTATTGACGTCAATGACGGTAAATGGCCCGCCTGGCATTATGCCCAGTACATGACC
TTATGGGACTTTCCTACTTGGCAGTACATCTACGTATTAGTCATCGCTATTACCATGGTGATGCGGTTTT
GGCAGTACATCAATGGGCGTGGATAGCGGTTTGACTCACGGGGATTTCCAAGTCTCCACCCCATTGACGT
CAATGGGAGTTTGTTTTGGCACCAAAATCAACGGGACTTTCCAAAATGTCGTAACAACTCCGCCCCATTG
ACGCAAATGGGCGGTAGGCGTGTACGGTGGGAGGTCTATATAAGCAGCGCGTTTTGCCTGTACTGGGTCT
CTCTGGTTAGACCAGATCTGAGCCTGGGAGCTCTCTGGCTAACTAGGGAACCCACTGCTTAAGCCTCAAT
AAAGCTTGCCTTGAGTGCTTCAAGTAGTGTGTGCCCGTCTGTTGTGTGACTCTGGTAACTAGAGATCCCT
CAGACCCTTTTAGTCAGTGTGGAAAATCTCTAGCAGTGGCGCCCGAACAGGGACTTGAAAGCGAAAGGGA
AACCAGAGGAGCTCTCTCGACGCAGGACTCGGCTTGCTGAAGCGCGCACGGCAAGAGGCGAGGGGCGGCG
ACTGGTGAGTACGCCAAAAATTTTGACTAGCGGAGGCTAGAAGGAGAGAGATGGGTGCGAGAGCGTCAGT
ATTAAGCGGGGGAGAATTAGATCGCGATGGGAAAAAATTCGGTTAAGGCCAGGGGGAAAGAAAAAATATA
AATTAAAACATATAGTATGGGCAAGCAGGGAGCTAGAACGATTCGCAGTTAATCCTGGCCTGTTAGAAAC
ATCAGAAGGCTGTAGACAAATACTGGGACAGCTACAACCATCCCTTCAGACAGGATCAGAAGAACTTAGA
TCATTATATAATACAGTAGCAACCCTCTATTGTGTGCATCAAAGGATAGAGATAAAAGACACCAAGGAAG
CTTTAGACAAGATAGAGGAAGAGCAAAACAAAAGTAAGACCACCGCACAGCAAGCGGCCGCTGATCTTCA
GACCTGGAGGAGGAGATATGAGGGACAATTGGAGAAGTGAATTATATAAATATAAAGTAGTAAAAATTGA
ACCATTAGGAGTAGCACCCACCAAGGCAAAGAGAAGAGTGGTGCAGAGAGAAAAAAGAGCAGTGGGAATA
GGAGCTTTGTTCCTTGGGTTCTTGGGAGCAGCAGGAAGCACTATGGGCGCAGCGTCAATGACGCTGACGG
TACAGGCCAGACAATTATTGTCTGGTATAGTGCAGCAGCAGAACAATTTGCTGAGGGCTATTGAGGCGCA
ACAGCATCTGTTGCAACTCACAGTCTGGGGCATCAAGCAGCTCCAGGCAAGAATCCTGGCTGTGGAAAGA
TACCTAAAGGATCAACAGCTCCTGGGGATTTGGGGTTGCTCTGGAAAACTCATTTGCACCACTGCTGTGC
CTTGGAATGCTAGTTGGAGTAATAAATCTCTGGAACAGATTTGGAATCACACGACCTGGATGGAGTGGGA
CAGAGAAATTAACAATTACACAAGCTTAATACACTCCTTAATTGAAGAATCGCAAAACCAGCAAGAAAAG
AATGAACAAGAATTATTGGAATTAGATAAATGGGCAAGTTTGTGGAATTGGTTTAACATAACAAATTGGC
TGTGGTATATAAAATTATTCATAATGATAGTAGGAGGCTTGGTAGGTTTAAGAATAGTTTTTGCTGTACT
TTCTATAGTGAATAGAGTTAGGCAGGGATATTCACCATTATCGTTTCAGACCCACCTCCCAACCCCGAGG
GGACCCGACAGGCCCGAAGGAATAGAAGAAGAAGGTGGAGAGAGAGACAGAGACAGATCCATTCGATTAG
TGAACGGATCGGCACTGCGTGCGCCAATTCTGCAGACAAATGGCAGTATTCATCCACAATTTTAAAAGAA
AAGGGGGGATTGGGGGGTACAGTGCAGGGGAAAGAATAGTAGACATAATAGCAACAGACATACAAACTAA
AGAATTACAAAAACAAATTACAAAAATTCAAAATTTTCGGGTTTATTACAGGGACAGCAGAGATCCAGTT
TGGTTAATTAAGGTACCGAGGGCCTATTTCCCATGATTCCTTCATATTTGCATATACGATACAAGGCTGT
TAGAGAGATAATTAGAATTAATTTGACTGTAAACACAAAGATATTAGTACAAAATACGTGACGTAGAAAG
TAATAATTTCTTGGGTAGTTTGCAGTTTTAAAATTATGTTTTAAAATGGACTATCATATGCTTACCGTAA
CTTGAAAGTATTTCGATTTCTTGGCTTTATATATCTTGTGGAAAGGACGAAACACCGGATAACTATGCGA
CGTTGAAGTTTTAGAGCTAGAAATAGCAAGTTAAAATAAGGCTAGTCCGTTATCAACTTGAAAAAGTGGC
ACCGAGTCGGTGCTTTTTTGAATTCGCTAGCTAGGTCTTGAAAGGAGTGGGAATTGGCTCCGGTGCCCGT
CAGTGGGCAGAGCGCACATCGCCCACAGTCCCCGAGAAGTTGGGGGGAGGGGTCGGCAATTGATCCGGTG
CCTAGAGAAGGTGGCGCGGGGTAAACTGGGAAAGTGATGTCGTGTACTGGCTCCGCCTTTTTCCCGAGGG
TGGGGGAGAACCGTATATAAGTGCAGTAGTCGCCGTGAACGTTCTTTTTCGCAACGGGTTTGCCGCCAGA
ACACAGGACCGGTTCTAGAGCGCTGCCACCATGGACAAGAAGTACAGCATCGGCCTGGACATCGGCACCA
ACTCTGTGGGCTGGGCCGTGATCACCGACGAGTACAAGGTGCCCAGCAAGAAATTCAAGGTGCTGGGCAA
CACCGACCGGCACAGCATCAAGAAGAACCTGATCGGAGCCCTGCTGTTCGACAGCGGCGAAACAGCCGAG
GCCACCCGGCTGAAGAGAACCGCCAGAAGAAGATACACCAGACGGAAGAACCGGATCTGCTATCTGCAAG
AGATCTTCAGCAACGAGATGGCCAAGGTGGACGACAGCTTCTTCCACAGACTGGAAGAGTCCTTCCTGGT
GGAAGAGGATAAGAAGCACGAGCGGCACCCCATCTTCGGCAACATCGTGGACGAGGTGGCCTACCACGAG
AAGTACCCCACCATCTACCACCTGAGAAAGAAACTGGTGGACAGCACCGACAAGGCCGACCTGCGGCTGA
TCTATCTGGCCCTGGCCCACATGATCAAGTTCCGGGGCCACTTCCTGATCGAGGGCGACCTGAACCCCGA
CAACAGCGACGTGGACAAGCTGTTCATCCAGCTGGTGCAGACCTACAACCAGCTGTTCGAGGAAAACCCC
ATCAACGCCAGCGGCGTGGACGCCAAGGCCATCCTGTCTGCCAGACTGAGCAAGAGCAGACGGCTGGAAA
ATCTGATCGCCCAGCTGCCCGGCGAGAAGAAGAATGGCCTGTTCGGAAACCTGATTGCCCTGAGCCTGGG
CCTGACCCCCAACTTCAAGAGCAACTTCGACCTGGCCGAGGATGCCAAACTGCAGCTGAGCAAGGACACC
TACGACGACGACCTGGACAACCTGCTGGCCCAGATCGGCGACCAGTACGCCGACCTGTTTCTGGCCGCCA
AGAACCTGTCCGACGCCATCCTGCTGAGCGACATCCTGAGAGTGAACACCGAGATCACCAAGGCCCCCCT
GAGCGCCTCTATGATCAAGAGATACGACGAGCACCACCAGGACCTGACCCTGCTGAAAGCTCTCGTGCGG
CAGCAGCTGCCTGAGAAGTACAAAGAGATTTTCTTCGACCAGAGCAAGAACGGCTACGCCGGCTACATTG
ACGGCGGAGCCAGCCAGGAAGAGTTCTACAAGTTCATCAAGCCCATCCTGGAAAAGATGGACGGCACCGA
GGAACTGCTCGTGAAGCTGAACAGAGAGGACCTGCTGCGGAAGCAGCGGACCTTCGACAACGGCAGCATC
CCCCACCAGATCCACCTGGGAGAGCTGCACGCCATTCTGCGGCGGCAGGAAGATTTTTACCCATTCCTGA
AGGACAACCGGGAAAAGATCGAGAAGATCCTGACCTTCCGCATCCCCTACTACGTGGGCCCTCTGGCCAG
GGGAAACAGCAGATTCGCCTGGATGACCAGAAAGAGCGAGGAAACCATCACCCCCTGGAACTTCGAGGAA
GTGGTGGACAAGGGCGCTTCCGCCCAGAGCTTCATCGAGCGGATGACCAACTTCGATAAGAACCTGCCCA
ACGAGAAGGTGCTGCCCAAGCACAGCCTGCTGTACGAGTACTTCACCGTGTATAACGAGCTGACCAAAGT
GAAATACGTGACCGAGGGAATGAGAAAGCCCGCCTTCCTGAGCGGCGAGCAGAAAAAGGCCATCGTGGAC
CTGCTGTTCAAGACCAACCGGAAAGTGACCGTGAAGCAGCTGAAAGAGGACTACTTCAAGAAAATCGAGT
GCTTCGACTCCGTGGAAATCTCCGGCGTGGAAGATCGGTTCAACGCCTCCCTGGGCACATACCACGATCT
GCTGAAAATTATCAAGGACAAGGACTTCCTGGACAATGAGGAAAACGAGGACATTCTGGAAGATATCGTG
CTGACCCTGACACTGTTTGAGGACAGAGAGATGATCGAGGAACGGCTGAAAACCTATGCCCACCTGTTCG
ACGACAAAGTGATGAAGCAGCTGAAGCGGCGGAGATACACCGGCTGGGGCAGGCTGAGCCGGAAGCTGAT
CAACGGCATCCGGGACAAGCAGTCCGGCAAGACAATCCTGGATTTCCTGAAGTCCGACGGCTTCGCCAAC
AGAAACTTCATGCAGCTGATCCACGACGACAGCCTGACCTTTAAAGAGGACATCCAGAAAGCCCAGGTGT
CCGGCCAGGGCGATAGCCTGCACGAGCACATTGCCAATCTGGCCGGCAGCCCCGCCATTAAGAAGGGCAT
CCTGCAGACAGTGAAGGTGGTGGACGAGCTCGTGAAAGTGATGGGCCGGCACAAGCCCGAGAACATCGTG
ATCGAAATGGCCAGAGAGAACCAGACCACCCAGAAGGGACAGAAGAACAGCCGCGAGAGAATGAAGCGGA
TCGAAGAGGGCATCAAAGAGCTGGGCAGCCAGATCCTGAAAGAACACCCCGTGGAAAACACCCAGCTGCA
GAACGAGAAGCTGTACCTGTACTACCTGCAGAATGGGCGGGATATGTACGTGGACCAGGAACTGGACATC
AACCGGCTGTCCGACTACGATGTGGACCATATCGTGCCTCAGAGCTTTCTGAAGGACGACTCCATCGACA
ACAAGGTGCTGACCAGAAGCGACAAGAACCGGGGCAAGAGCGACAACGTGCCCTCCGAAGAGGTCGTGAA
GAAGATGAAGAACTACTGGCGGCAGCTGCTGAACGCCAAGCTGATTACCCAGAGAAAGTTCGACAATCTG
ACCAAGGCCGAGAGAGGCGGCCTGAGCGAACTGGATAAGGCCGGCTTCATCAAGAGACAGCTGGTGGAAA
CCCGGCAGATCACAAAGCACGTGGCACAGATCCTGGACTCCCGGATGAACACTAAGTACGACGAGAATGA
CAAGCTGATCCGGGAAGTGAAAGTGATCACCCTGAAGTCCAAGCTGGTGTCCGATTTCCGGAAGGATTTC
CAGTTTTACAAAGTGCGCGAGATCAACAACTACCACCACGCCCACGACGCCTACCTGAACGCCGTCGTGG
GAACCGCCCTGATCAAAAAGTACCCTAAGCTGGAAAGCGAGTTCGTGTACGGCGACTACAAGGTGTACGA
CGTGCGGAAGATGATCGCCAAGAGCGAGCAGGAAATCGGCAAGGCTACCGCCAAGTACTTCTTCTACAGC
AACATCATGAACTTTTTCAAGACCGAGATTACCCTGGCCAACGGCGAGATCCGGAAGCGGCCTCTGATCG
AGACAAACGGCGAAACCGGGGAGATCGTGTGGGATAAGGGCCGGGATTTTGCCACCGTGCGGAAAGTGCT
GAGCATGCCCCAAGTGAATATCGTGAAAAAGACCGAGGTGCAGACAGGCGGCTTCAGCAAAGAGTCTATC
CTGCCCAAGAGGAACAGCGATAAGCTGATCGCCAGAAAGAAGGACTGGGACCCTAAGAAGTACGGCGGCT
TCGACAGCCCCACCGTGGCCTATTCTGTGCTGGTGGTGGCCAAAGTGGAAAAGGGCAAGTCCAAGAAACT
GAAGAGTGTGAAAGAGCTGCTGGGGATCACCATCATGGAAAGAAGCAGCTTCGAGAAGAATCCCATCGAC
TTTCTGGAAGCCAAGGGCTACAAAGAAGTGAAAAAGGACCTGATCATCAAGCTGCCTAAGTACTCCCTGT
TCGAGCTGGAAAACGGCCGGAAGAGAATGCTGGCCTCTGCCGGCGAACTGCAGAAGGGAAACGAACTGGC
CCTGCCCTCCAAATATGTGAACTTCCTGTACCTGGCCAGCCACTATGAGAAGCTGAAGGGCTCCCCCGAG
GATAATGAGCAGAAACAGCTGTTTGTGGAACAGCACAAGCACTACCTGGACGAGATCATCGAGCAGATCA
GCGAGTTCTCCAAGAGAGTGATCCTGGCCGACGCTAATCTGGACAAAGTGCTGTCCGCCTACAACAAGCA
CCGGGATAAGCCCATCAGAGAGCAGGCCGAGAATATCATCCACCTGTTTACCCTGACCAATCTGGGAGCC
CCTGCCGCCTTCAAGTACTTTGACACCACCATCGACCGGAAGAGGTACACCAGCACCAAAGAGGTGCTGG
ACGCCACCCTGATCCACCAGAGCATCACCGGCCTGTACGAGACACGGATCGACCTGTCTCAGCTGGGAGG
CGACAAGCGACCTGCCGCCACAAAGAAGGCTGGACAGGCTAAGAAGAAGAAAGATTACAAAGACGATGAC
GATAAGGGATCCGGCGCAACAAACTTCTCTCTGCTGAAACAAGCCGGAGATGTCGAAGAGAATCCTGGAC
CGACCGAGTACAAGCCCACGGTGCGCCTCGCCACCCGCGACGACGTCCCCAGGGCCGTACGCACCCTCGC
CGCCGCGTTCGCCGACTACCCCGCCACGCGCCACACCGTCGATCCGGACCGCCACATCGAGCGGGTCACC
GAGCTGCAAGAACTCTTCCTCACGCGCGTCGGGCTCGACATCGGCAAGGTGTGGGTCGCGGACGACGGCG
CCGCGGTGGCGGTCTGGACCACGCCGGAGAGCGTCGAAGCGGGGGCGGTGTTCGCCGAGATCGGCCCGCG
CATGGCCGAGTTGAGCGGTTCCCGGCTGGCCGCGCAGCAACAGATGGAAGGCCTCCTGGCGCCGCACCGG
CCCAAGGAGCCCGCGTGGTTCCTGGCCACCGTCGGAGTCTCGCCCGACCACCAGGGCAAGGGTCTGGGCA
GCGCCGTCGTGCTCCCCGGAGTGGAGGCGGCCGAGCGCGCCGGGGTGCCCGCCTTCCTGGAGACCTCCGC
GCCCCGCAACCTCCCCTTCTACGAGCGGCTCGGCTTCACCGTCACCGCCGACGTCGAGGTGCCCGAAGGA
CCGCGCACCTGGTGCATGACCCGCAAGCCCGGTGCCTGAACGCGTTAAGTCGACAATCAACCTCTGGATT
ACAAAATTTGTGAAAGATTGACTGGTATTCTTAACTATGTTGCTCCTTTTACGCTATGTGGATACGCTGC
TTTAATGCCTTTGTATCATGCTATTGCTTCCCGTATGGCTTTCATTTTCTCCTCCTTGTATAAATCCTGG
TTGCTGTCTCTTTATGAGGAGTTGTGGCCCGTTGTCAGGCAACGTGGCGTGGTGTGCACTGTGTTTGCTG
ACGCAACCCCCACTGGTTGGGGCATTGCCACCACCTGTCAGCTCCTTTCCGGGACTTTCGCTTTCCCCCT
CCCTATTGCCACGGCGGAACTCATCGCCGCCTGCCTTGCCCGCTGCTGGACAGGGGCTCGGCTGTTGGGC
ACTGACAATTCCGTGGTGTTGTCGGGGAAATCATCGTCCTTTCCTTGGCTGCTCGCCTGTGTTGCCACCT
GGATTCTGCGCGGGACGTCCTTCTGCTACGTCCCTTCGGCCCTCAATCCAGCGGACCTTCCTTCCCGCGG
CCTGCTGCCGGCTCTGCGGCCTCTTCCGCGTCTTCGCCTTCGCCCTCAGACGAGTCGGATCTCCCTTTGG
GCCGCCTCCCCGCGTCGACTTTAAGACCAATGACTTACAAGGCAGCTGTAGATCTTAGCCACTTTTTAAA
AGAAAAGGGGGGACTGGAAGGGCTAATTCACTCCCAACGAAGACAAGATCTGCTTTTTGCTTGTACTGGG
TCTCTCTGGTTAGACCAGATCTGAGCCTGGGAGCTCTCTGGCTAACTAGGGAACCCACTGCTTAAGCCTC
AATAAAGCTTGCCTTGAGTGCTTCAAGTAGTGTGTGCCCGTCTGTTGTGTGACTCTGGTAACTAGAGATC
CCTCAGACCCTTTTAGTCAGTGTGGAAAATCTCTAGCAGGGCCCGTTTAAACCCGCTGATCAGCCTCGAC
TGTGCCTTCTAGTTGCCAGCCATCTGTTGTTTGCCCCTCCCCCGTGCCTTCCTTGACCCTGGAAGGTGCC
ACTCCCACTGTCCTTTCCTAATAAAATGAGGAAATTGCATCGCATTGTCTGAGTAGGTGTCATTCTATTC
TGGGGGGTGGGGTGGGGCAGGACAGCAAGGGGGAGGATTGGGAAGACAATAGCAGGCATGCTGGGGATGC
GGTGGGCTCTATGGCTTCTGAGGCGGAAAGAACCAGCTGGGGCTCTAGGGGGTATCCCC
[124 nt withheld, positions 9300-9423]
C
[91 nt withheld, positions 9425-9515]
A
[49 nt withheld, positions 9517-9565]
CCTTTGACGTTGGAGTCCACGTTCTTT
[37 nt withheld, positions 9593-9629]
ACCCTATCTCGGTCTATTCTTTTGATTTATAAGGGATTTTGCCGATTTCGGCCTATTGGTTAAAAAATGA
GCTGATTTAACAAAAATTTAACGCGAATTAATTCTGTGGAATGTGTGTCAGTTAGGGTGTGGAAAGTCCC
CAGGCTCCCCAGCAGGCAGAAGTATGCAAAGCATGCATCTCAATTAGTCAGCAACCAGGTGTGGAAAGTC
CCCAGGCTCCCCAGCAGGCAGAAGTATGCAAAGCATGCATCTCAATTAGTCAGCAACCATAGTCCCGCCC
CTAACTCCGCCCATCCCGCCCCTAACTCCGCCCAGTTCCGCCCATTCTCCGCCCCATGGCTGACTAATTT
TTTTTATTTATGCAGAGGCCGAGGCCGCCTCTGCCTCTGAGCTATTCCAGAAGTAGTGAGGAGGCTTTTT
TGGAGGCCTAGGCTTTTGCAAAAAGCTCCCGGGAGCTTGTATATCCATTTTCGGATCTGATCAGCACGTG
TTGACAATTAATCATCGGCATAGTATATCGGCATAGTATAATACGACAAGGTGAGGAACTAAACCATGGC
CAAGTTGACCAGTGCCGTTCCGGTGCTCACCGCGCGCGACGTCGCCGGAGCGGTCGAGTTCTGGACCGAC
CGGCTCGGGTTCTCCCGGGACTTCGTGGAGGACGACTTCGCCGGTGTGGTCCGGGACGACGTGACCCTGT
TCATCAGCGCGGTCCAGGACCAGGTGGTGCCGGACAACACCCTGGCCTGGGTGTGGGTGCGCGGCCTGGA
CGAGCTGTACGCCGAGTGGTCGGAGGTCGTGTCCACGAACTTCCGGGACGCCTCCGGGCCGGCCATGACC
GAGATCGGCGAGCAGCCGTGGGGGCGGGAGTTCGCCCTGCGCGACCCGGCCGGCAACTGCGTGCACTTCG
TGGCCGAGGAGCAGGACTGACACGTGCTACGAGATTTCGATTCCACCGCCGCCTTCTATGAAAGGTTGGG
CTTCGGAATCGTTTTCCGGGACGCCGGCTGGATGATCCTCCAGCGCGGGGATCTCATGCTGGAGTTCTTC
GCCCACCCCAACTTGTTTATTGCAGCTTATAATGGTTACAAATAAAGCAATAGCATCACAAATTTCACAA
ATAAAGCATTTTTTTCACTGCATTCTAGTTGTGGTTTGTCCAAACTCATCAATGTATCTTATCATGTCTG
TATACCGTCGACCTCTAGCTAGAGCTTGGCGTAATCATGGTCATAGCTGTTTCCTGTGTGAAATTGTTAT
CCGCTCACAATTCCACACAACATACGAGCCGGAAGCATAAAGTGTAAAGCCTGGGGTGCCTAATGAGTGA
GCTAACTCACATTAATTGCGTTGCGCTCACTGCCCGCTTTCCAGTCGGGAAACCTGTCGTGCCAGCTGCA
TTAATGAATCGGCCAACGCGCGGGGAGAGGCGGTTTGCGTATTGGGCGCTCTTCCGCTTCCTCGCTCACT
GACTCGCTGCGCTCGGTCGTTCGGCTGCGGCGAGCGGTATCAGCTCACTCAAAGGCGGTAATACGGTTAT
CCACAGAATCAGGGGATAACGCAGGAAAGAACATGTGAGCAAAAGGCCAGCAAAAGGCCAGGAACCGTAA
AAAGGCCGCGTTGCTGGCGTTTTTCCATAGGCTCCGCCCCCCTGACGAGCATCACAAAAATCGACGCTCA
AGTCAGAGGTGGCGAAACCCGACAGGACTATAAAGATACCAGGCGTTTCCCCCTGGAAGCTCCCTCGTGC
GCTCTCCTGTTCCGACCCTGCCGCTTACCGGATACCTGTCCGCCTTTCTCCCTTCGGGAAGCGTGGCGCT
TTCTCATAGCTCACGCTGTAGGTATCTCAGTTCGGTGTAGGTCGTTCGCTCCAAGCTGGGCTGTGTGCAC
GAACCCCCCGTTCAGCCCGACCGCTGCGCCTTATCCGGTAACTATCGTCTTGAGTCCAACCCGGTAAGAC
ACGACTTATCGCCACTGGCAGCAGCCACTGGTAACAGGATTAGCAGAGCGAGGTATGTAGGCGGTGCTAC
AGAGTTCTTGAAGTGGTGGCCTAACTACGGCTACACTAGAAGAACAGTATTTGGTATCTGCGCTCTGCTG
AAGCCAGTTACCTTCGGAAAAAGAGTTGGTAGCTCTTGATCCGGCAAACAAACCACCGCTGGTAGCGGTG
GTTTTTTTGTTTGCAAGCAGCAGATTACGCGCAGAAAAAAAGGATCTCAAGAAGATCCTTTGATCTTTTC
TACGGGGTCTGACGCTCAGTGGAACGAAAACTCACGTTAAGGGATTTTGGTCATGAGATTATCAAAAAGG
ATCTTCACCTAGATCCTTTTAAATTAAAAATGAAGTTTTAAATCAATCTAAAGTATATATGAGTAAACTT
GGTCTGACAGTTACCAATGCTTAATCAGTGAGGCACCTATCTCAGCGATCTGTCTATTTCGTTCATCCAT
AGTTGCCTGACTCCCCGTCGTGTAGATAACTACGATACGGGAGGGCTTACCATCTGGCCCCAGTGCTGCA
ATGATACCGCGAGACCCACGCTCACCGGCTCCAGATTTATCAGCAATAAACCAGCCAGCCGGAAGGGCCG
AGCGCAGAAGTGGTCCTGCAACTTTATCCGCCTCCATCCAGTCTATTAATTGTTGCCGGGAAGCTAGAGT
AAGTAGTTCGCCAGTTAATAGTTTGCGCAACGTTGTTGCCATTGCTACAGGCATCGTGGTGTCACGCTCG
TCGTTTGGTATGGCTTCATTCAGCTCCGGTTCCCAACGATCAAGGCGAGTTACATGATCCCCCATGTTGT
GCAAAAAAGCGGTTAGCTCCTTCGGTCCTCCGATCGTTGTCAGAAGTAAGTTGGCCGCAGTGTTATCACT
CATGGTTATGGCAGCACTGCATAATTCTCTTACTGTCATGCCATCCGTAAGATGCTTTTCTGTGACTGGT
GAGTACTCAACCAAGTCATTCTGAGAATAGTGTATGCGGCGACCGAGTTGCTCTTGCCCGGCGTCAATAC
GGGATAATACCGCGCCACATAGCAGAACTTTAAAAGTGCTCATCATTGGAAAACGTTCTTCGGGGCGAAA
ACTCTCAAGGATCTTACCGCTGTTGAGATCCAGTTCGATGTAACCCACTCGTGCACCCAACTGATCTTCA
GCATCTTTTACTTTCACCAGCGTTTCTGGGTGAGCAAAAACAGGAAGGCAAAATGCCGCAAAAAAGGGAA
TAAGGGCGACACGGAAATGTTGAATACTCATACTCTTCCTTTTTCAATATTATTGAAGCATTTATCAGGG
TTATTGTCTCATGAGCGGATACATATTTGAATGTATTTAGAAAAATAAACAAATAGGGGTTCCGCGCACA
TTTCCCCGAAAAGTGCCACCTGAC
Features (pLannotate 1.2.2; 33 found; start..end, strand, type, name):
     31..83      -  misc_feature   bom (fragment): basis of mobility region from pBR322
    238..617     +  enhancer       CMV enhancer: human cytomegalovirus immediate early enhancer
    618..817     +  promoter       CMV promoter: human cytomegalovirus (CMV) immediate early promoter
    835..1015    +  LTR            5' LTR (truncated): truncated 5' long terminal repeat (LTR) from HIV-1
   1062..1187    +  misc_feature   HIV-1 Ψ: packaging signal of human immunodeficiency virus type 1
   1171..1534    +  CDS            HIV-1 gag (fragment): gag protein from human immunodeficiency virus 1; gag
   1680..1913    +  misc_feature   RRE: The Rev response element (RRE) of HIV-1 allows for Rev-dependent mRNA export from the nucleus to the cytoplasm.
   2290..2390    +  CDS            Rev (fragment): human immunodeficiency virus 1 (HIV-1) Rev protein; rev; enhances nuclear export of unspliced and incompletely spliced viral mRNAs
   2440..2557    +  misc_feature   cPPT/CTS: central polypurine tract and central termination sequence of HIV-1
   2608..2848    +  promoter       U6 promoter: RNA polymerase III promoter for human U6 snRNA
   2878..2953    +  misc_RNA       gRNA scaffold: guide RNA scaffold for the Streptococcus pyogenes CRISPR/Cas9 system
   2971..2989    +  CDS            small t antigen (fragment): SV40 (simian virus 40) small t antigen
   3015..3226    +  promoter       EF-1α core promoter: core promoter for human elongation factor EF-1α
   3251..7354    +  CDS            Cas9: Cas9 (Csn1) endonuclease from the Streptococcus pyogenes Type II CRISPR/Cas system generates RNA-guided double strand breaks in DNA
   7492..8089    +  CDS            PuroR (fragment): puromycin N-acetyltransferase; pac from Streptomyces; confers resistance to puromycin
   8105..8693    +  misc_feature   WPRE: woodchuck hepatitis virus posttranscriptional regulatory element
   8744..8763    +  misc_feature   cPPT/CTS (fragment): central polypurine tract and central termination sequence of HIV-1
   8765..8998    +  LTR            3' LTR (ΔU3): self-inactivating 3' long terminal repeat (LTR) from HIV-1
   9030..9254    +  polyA_signal   bGH poly(A) signal: bovine growth hormone polyadenylation signal
   9258..9279    +  promoter       SV40 promoter (fragment): SV40 enhancer and early promoter
   9300..9728    +  rep_origin     f1 ori (sequence partly withheld): f1 bacteriophage origin of replication; arrow indicates direction of (+) strand synthesis
   9742..10071   +  promoter       SV40 promoter: SV40 enhancer and early promoter
  10119..10166   +  promoter       EM7 promoter: synthetic bacterial promoter&nbsp
  10185..10559   +  CDS            BleoR: antibiotic-binding protein; Sh ble from Streptoalloteichus hindustanus; confers resistance to bleomycin, phleomycin, and Zeocin™
  10569..10694   +  CDS            ble (fragment): BLE_KLEPN - Experimental evidence at protein level: Swiss-Prot protein existence level 1. Binding protein with a strong affinity to the bleomycin family of antibiotics. Binds to CL990; an antimitotic-antibiotic compound. From Klebsiella pneumoniae.
  10689..10810   +  polyA_signal   SV40 poly(A) signal: SV40 polyadenylation signal
  10881..10903   -  protein_bind   lac operator (fragment): The lac repressor binds to the lac operator to inhibit transcription in E. coli. This inhibition can be relieved by adding lactose or isopropyl-β-D-thiogalactopyranoside (IPTG). lac repressor encoded by lacI
  10907..10937   -  promoter       lac promoter: promoter for the E. coli lac operon
  10952..10973   -  protein_bind   CAP binding site: CAP binding activates transcription in the presence of cAMP. E. coli catabolite activator protein
  10986..11078   -  CDS            lacI (fragment): lac repressor; lacI; The lac repressor binds to the lac operator to inhibit transcription in E. coli. This inhibition can be relieved by adding lactose or isopropyl-β-D-thiogalactopyranoside (IPTG).
  11261..11849   -  rep_origin     ori: high-copy-number ColE1/pMB1/pBR322/pUC origin of replication
  12020..12880   -  CDS            AmpR: β-lactamase; bla; confers resistance to ampicillin, carbenicillin, and related antibiotics
  12881..12985   -  promoter       AmpR promoter: bla
