[The description below was written by a language model from this plasmid's Addgene catalogue record and pLannotate feature annotations shown in this document.]
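Description:
lentiCRISPRv2-Snrnp40 is an all-in-one lentiviral CRISPR knockout vector built on the lentiCRISPR v2 backbone, about 13 kb in total, carrying a single 20-nt guide directed against mouse Snrnp40 (also called Wdr57 or Prp8bp), which encodes a spliceosome component. In bacteria it replicates from a high-copy ColE1/pUC-type origin and is selected with ampicillin through the bla gene. An f1 origin is also present. The record lists a recombination-tolerant strain for growth, as is usual for LTR-containing plasmids.

The transfer cassette has a third-generation, self-inactivating layout. A CMV enhancer/promoter fused to a truncated HIV-1 5' LTR drives genomic RNA production in packaging cells. It is followed by the Ψ packaging signal with a partial gag sequence, the RRE for Rev-dependent nuclear export, and the cPPT/CTS, and the unit ends in a ΔU3 3' LTR. Within it, the human U6 Pol III promoter transcribes the Snrnp40 spacer, which was cloned through the BsmBI sites directly upstream of the S. pyogenes gRNA scaffold. A separate EF-1α core promoter drives S. pyogenes Cas9, followed by a puromycin N-acetyltransferase coding sequence for selecting transduced mammalian cells. The feature table does not annotate the linker between Cas9 and PuroR. A WPRE downstream enhances transcript expression. Outside the LTRs, the backbone retains a bGH polyadenylation signal and an SV40/EM7-driven bleomycin/Zeocin resistance cassette, which is not packaged into virus.

The stated purpose is CRISPR knockout of Snrnp40. A single virus delivers Cas9 and the guide to mouse cells, and puromycin then enriches for cells with the integrated cassette.
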