Addgene plasmid #134255: lentiCRISPRv2-Snrnp40
Purpose: Lentivector for Snrnp40 CRISPR knockout
Depositing lab: Bruce Beutler. Depositing organization: University of Texas Southwestern Medical Center. Publication: Syndromic immune disorder caused by a viable hypomorphic allele of spliceosome component Snrnp40. Zhang D, Yue T, Choi JH, Nair-Gill E, Zhong X, Wang KW, Zhan X, Li X, Choi M, Tang M, Quan J, Hildebrand S, Moresco EMY, Beutler B. Nat Immunol. 2019 Oct;20(10):1322-1334. doi: 10.1038/s41590-019-0464-4. Epub 2019 Aug 19. PubMed 31427773.
Backbone
  Vector backbone: lentiCRISPR v2
  Backbone manufacturer: Feng Zhang (Addgene plasmid # 52961)
  Backbone size w/o insert (bp): 13000
  Total vector size (bp): 13000
  Vector type: Lentiviral, CRISPR
  Selectable markers: Puromycin
Growth in bacteria
  Bacterial resistance: Ampicillin, 100 μg/mL
  Growth temperature: 37°C
  Growth strain: NEB Stable
  Copy number: High Copy
Gene/Insert
  Gene/Insert name: Snrp40 (alt names: Wdr57; Prp8bp)
  Species: M. musculus (mouse)
  Insert size (bp): 20
  Mutation: Snrnp40 gRNA “GATAACTATGCGACGTTGAA”
  GenBank ID: NM_025645
  Entrez Gene: Snrnp40 (a.k.a. 0610009C03Rik, Prp8bp, Wdr57)
  Promoter: U6
  Cloning method: Restriction Enzyme; 5′ cloning site BsmBI (unknown if destroyed); 3′ cloning site BsmBI (unknown if destroyed)
  Sequencing primers: 5′ GAGGGCCTATTTCCCATGATT
Terms and licenses: Academic/Nonprofit Terms; Industry Terms: Not Available to Industry
How to cite: lentiCRISPRv2-Snrnp40 was a gift from Bruce Beutler (Addgene plasmid # 134255 ; http://n2t.net/addgene:134255 ; RRID:Addgene_134255)
